Addgene plasmid #237853: DriD_78-327
Purpose: DriD missing the wHTH DNABD used to crystallize the apo protein
Depositing lab: Maria Schumacher. Depositing organization: Duke University. Publication: Allosteric activation mechanism of DriD, a WYL-domain containing transcription regulator. Cannistraci E, Srinivasu BY, Chavez Orozco J Jr, Gozzi K, Wales TE, Schumacher MA. Commun Biol. 2025 Apr 29;8(1):679. doi: 10.1038/s42003-025-08111-x. PubMed 40301632.
Backbone
  Vector backbone: pet15B
  Backbone manufacturer: Genscript
Growth in bacteria
  Bacterial resistance: Ampicillin, 100 μg/mL
  Growth temperature: 37°C
  Growth strain: DH5alpha
  Copy number: Unknown
Gene/Insert
  Gene/Insert name: DriD 78-327
  Species: Caulobacter crescentus
  Insert size (bp): 756
Resource information
  A portion of this plasmid was derived from a plasmid made by: Genscript
Terms and licenses: Academic/Nonprofit Terms; Industry Terms: Not Available to Industry
How to cite: DriD_78-327 was a gift from Maria Schumacher (Addgene plasmid # 237853 ; http://n2t.net/addgene:237853 ; RRID:Addgene_237853)
