[The description below was written by a language model from this plasmid's Addgene catalogue record and pLannotate feature annotations shown in this document.]
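Description:
DriD_78-327 is a bacterial expression plasmid built on the pET-15b backbone that encodes a truncated form of DriD, a WYL-domain-containing transcription regulator from Caulobacter crescentus. The 756 bp insert covers residues 78–327, so the N-terminal winged helix-turn-helix DNA-binding domain is missing. According to the record, this fragment was used to crystallize the apo protein.

The feature table, generated from a full 6,458 nt sequencing result, shows the standard pET expression arrangement. A T7 promoter is followed directly by a lac operator, the T7 gene 10 ribosome binding site, and a short N-terminal leader, with a T7 terminator downstream of the cloning region. The leader contains a small match annotated as a fragment of a His-containing composite tag, which most likely reflects the hexahistidine tag of pET-15b, followed by a thrombin cleavage site that would allow the tag to be removed after purification. The DriD coding sequence itself is not annotated, but it would fall in the unannotated stretch between the thrombin site and the terminator. A plasmid-borne lacI gene with its own promoter supplies lac repressor, so expression stays off until IPTG induction in a host that provides T7 RNA polymerase.

The plasmid replicates from a pBR322-type ColE1 origin accompanied by the bom region and the rop gene, which moderates copy number. The catalogue lists copy number as unknown. Selection is by ampicillin through the bla β-lactamase gene. The scattered tetracycline-resistance fragments and the tet promoter are non-functional remnants of the pBR322 ancestry. The short solubility-tag hit near the terminator is probably backbone sequence derived from T7 gene 10 rather than a deliberate fusion.
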