Features (pLannotate 1.2.2; 20 found; start..end, strand, type, name):
     12..61      +  CDS            SET1 (fragment): solubility-enhancement tag derived from T7 phage gene 10B
     69..116     +  terminator     T7 terminator: transcription terminator for bacteriophage T7 RNA polymerase
    139..243     -  CDS            TcR (fragment): tetracycline efflux protein; tet; confers resistance to tetracycline
    291..319     -  promoter       tet promoter: E. coli promoter for tetracycline efflux protein gene
    432..536     +  promoter       AmpR promoter: bla
    537..1397    +  CDS            AmpR: β-lactamase; bla; confers resistance to ampicillin, carbenicillin, and related antibiotics
   1568..2156    +  rep_origin     ori: high-copy-number ColE1/pMB1/pBR322/pUC origin of replication
   2342..2481    -  misc_feature   bom: basis of mobility region from pBR322
   2583..2774    -  CDS            rop: Rop protein, which maintains plasmids at low copy number; rop
   2791..3171    +  CDS            YPB1_ECOLX: Protein predicted: Swiss-Prot protein existence level 4. From Escherichia coli.
   3413..4037    -  CDS            TcR (fragment): tetracycline efflux protein; tet; confers resistance to tetracycline
   4052..4073    -  protein_bind   CAP binding site: CAP binding activates transcription in the presence of cAMP. E. coli catabolite activator protein
   4086..5168    -  CDS            lacI: lac repressor; lacI; The lac repressor binds to the lac operator to inhibit transcription in E. coli. This inhibition can be relieved by adding lactose or isopropyl-β-D-thiogalactopyranoside (IPTG).
   5169..5246    -  promoter       lacI promoter: lacI
   5254..5533    -  CDS            TcR (fragment): tetracycline efflux protein; tet; confers resistance to tetracycline
   5555..5573    +  promoter       T7 promoter: promoter for bacteriophage T7 RNA polymerase
   5574..5598    +  protein_bind   lac operator: The lac repressor binds to the lac operator to inhibit transcription in E. coli. This inhibition can be relieved by adding lactose or isopropyl-β-D-thiogalactopyranoside (IPTG). lac repressor encoded by lacI
   5613..5635    +  RBS            RBS: efficient ribosome binding site from bacteriophage T7 gene 10 (Olins and Rangwala, 1989)
   5654..5670    +  CDS            capTEV™ (fragment): composite tag for in vivo biotinylation, TEV protease cleavage, and 6xHis tagging
   5681..5698    +  CDS            thrombin site: thrombin recognition and cleavage site
>Addgene plasmid #237853 | DriD_78-327 | addgene full sequence | sequence record 473988 | Addgene NGS Result
TCGAGGATCCGGCTGCTAACAAAGCCCGAAAGGAAGCTGAGTTGGCTGCTGCCACCGCTGAGCAATAACT
AGCATAACCCCTTGGGGCCTCTAAACGGGTCTTGAGGGGTTTTTTGCTGAAAGGAGGAACTATATCCGGA
TATCCCGCAAGAGGCCCGGCAGTACCGGCATAACCAAGCCTATGCCTACAGCATCCAGGGTGACGGTGCC
GAGGATGACGATGAGCGCATTGTTAGATTTCATACACGGTGCCTGACTGCGTTAGCAATTTAACTGTGAT
AAACTACCGCATTAAAGCTTATCGATGATAAGCTGTCAAACATGAGAATTCTTGAAGACGAAAGGGCCTC
GTGATACGCCTATTTTTATAGGTTAATGTCATGATAATAATGGTTTCTTAGACGTCAGGTGGCACTTTTC
GGGGAAATGTGCGCGGAACCCCTATTTGTTTATTTTTCTAAATACATTCAAATATGTATCCGCTCATGAG
ACAATAACCCTGATAAATGCTTCAATAATATTGAAAAAGGAAGAGTATGAGTATTCAACATTTCCGTGTC
GCCCTTATTCCCTTTTTTGCGGCATTTTGCCTTCCTGTTTTTGCTCACCCAGAAACGCTGGTGAAAGTAA
AAGATGCTGAAGATCAGTTGGGTGCACGAGTGGGTTACATCGAACTGGATCTCAACAGCGGTAAGATCCT
TGAGAGTTTTCGCCCCGAAGAACGTTTTCCAATGATGAGCACTTTTAAAGTTCTGCTATGTGGCGCGGTA
TTATCCCGTGTTGACGCCGGGCAAGAGCAACTCGGTCGCCGCATACACTATTCTCAGAATGACTTGGTTG
AGTACTCACCAGTCACAGAAAAGCATCTTACGGATGGCATGACAGTAAGAGAATTATGCAGTGCTGCCAT
AACCATGAGTGATAACACTGCGGCCAACTTACTTCTGACAACGATCGGAGGACCGAAGGAGCTAACCGCT
TTTTTGCACAACATGGGGGATCATGTAACTCGCCTTGATCGTTGGGAACCGGAGCTGAATGAAGCCATAC
CAAACGACGAGCGTGACACCACGATGCCTGCAGCAATGGCAACAACGTTGCGCAAACTATTAACTGGCGA
ACTACTTACTCTAGCTTCCCGGCAACAATTAATAGACTGGATGGAGGCGGATAAAGTTGCAGGACCACTT
CTGCGCTCGGCCCTTCCGGCTGGCTGGTTTATTGCTGATAAATCTGGAGCCGGTGAGCGTGGGTCTCGCG
GTATCATTGCAGCACTGGGGCCAGATGGTAAGCCCTCCCGTATCGTAGTTATCTACACGACGGGGAGTCA
GGCAACTATGGATGAACGAAATAGACAGATCGCTGAGATAGGTGCCTCACTGATTAAGCATTGGTAACTG
TCAGACCAAGTTTACTCATATATACTTTAGATTGATTTAAAACTTCATTTTTAATTTAAAAGGATCTAGG
TGAAGATCCTTTTTGATAATCTCATGACCAAAATCCCTTAACGTGAGTTTTCGTTCCACTGAGCGTCAGA
CCCCGTAGAAAAGATCAAAGGATCTTCTTGAGATCCTTTTTTTCTGCGCGTAATCTGCTGCTTGCAAACA
AAAAAACCACCGCTACCAGCGGTGGTTTGTTTGCCGGATCAAGAGCTACCAACTCTTTTTCCGAAGGTAA
CTGGCTTCAGCAGAGCGCAGATACCAAATACTGTCCTTCTAGTGTAGCCGTAGTTAGGCCACCACTTCAA
GAACTCTGTAGCACCGCCTACATACCTCGCTCTGCTAATCCTGTTACCAGTGGCTGCTGCCAGTGGCGAT
AAGTCGTGTCTTACCGGGTTGGACTCAAGACGATAGTTACCGGATAAGGCGCAGCGGTCGGGCTGAACGG
GGGGTTCGTGCACACAGCCCAGCTTGGAGCGAACGACCTACACCGAACTGAGATACCTACAGCGTGAGCT
ATGAGAAAGCGCCACGCTTCCCGAAGGGAGAAAGGCGGACAGGTATCCGGTAAGCGGCAGGGTCGGAACA
GGAGAGCGCACGAGGGAGCTTCCAGGGGGAAACGCCTGGTATCTTTATAGTCCTGTCGGGTTTCGCCACC
TCTGACTTGAGCGTCGATTTTTGTGATGCTCGTCAGGGGGGCGGAGCCTATGGAAAAACGCCAGCAACGC
GGCCTTTTTACGGTTCCTGGCCTTTTGCTGGCCTTTTGCTCACATGTTCTTTCCTGCGTTATCCCCTGAT
TCTGTGGATAACCGTATTACCGCCTTTGAGTGAGCTGATACCGCTCGCCGCAGCCGAACGACCGAGCGCA
GCGAGTCAGTGAGCGAGGAAGCGGAAGAGCGCCTGATGCGGTATTTTCTCCTTACGCATCTGTGCGGTAT
TTCACACCGCAATGGTGCACTCTCAGTACAATCTGCTCTGATGCCGCATAGTTAAGCCAGTATACACTCC
GCTATCGCTACGTGACTGGGTCATGGCTGCGCCCCGACACCCGCCAACACCCGCTGACGCGCCCTGACGG
GCTTGTCTGCTCCCGGCATCCGCTTACAGACAAGCTGTGACCGTCTCCGGGAGCTGCATGTGTCAGAGGT
TTTCACCGTCATCACCGAAACGCGCGAGGCAGCTGCGGTAAAGCTCATCAGCGTGGTCGTGAAGCGATTC
ACAGATGTCTGCCTGTTCATCCGCGTCCAGCTCGTTGAGTTTCTCCAGAAGCGTTAATGTCTGGCTTCTG
ATAAAGCGGGCCATGTTAAGGGCGGTTTTTTCCTGTTTGGTCACTGATGCCTCCGTGTAAGGGGGATTTC
TGTTCATGGGGGTAATGATACCGATGAAACGAGAGAGGATGCTCACGATACGGGTTACTGATGATGAACA
TGCCCGGTTACTGGAACGTTGTGAGGGTAAACAACTGGCGGTATGGATGCGGCGGGACCAGAGAAAAATC
ACTCAGGGTCAATGCCAGCGCTTCGTTAATACAGATGTAGGTGTTCCACAGGGTAGCCAGCAGCATCCTG
CGATGCAGATCCGGAACATAATGGTGCAGGGCGCTGACTTCCGCGTTTCCAGACTTTACGAAACACGGAA
ACCGAAGACCATTCATGTTGTTGCTCAGGTCGCAGACGTTTTGCAGCAGCAGTCGCTTCACGTTCGCTCG
CGTATCGGTGATTCATTCTGCTAACCAGTAAGGCAACCCCGCCAGCCTAGCCGGGTCCTCAACGACAGGA
GCACGATCATGCGCACCCGTGGCCAGGACCCAACGCTGCCCGAGATGCGCCGCGTGCGGCTGCTGGAGAT
GGCGGACGCGATGGATATGTTCTGCCAAGGGTTGGTTTGCGCATTCACAGTTCTCCGCAAGAATTGATTG
GCTCCAATTCTTGGAGTGGTGAATCCGTTAGCGAGGTGCCGCCGGCTTCCATTCAGGTCGAGGTGGCCCG
GCTCCATGCACCGCGACGCAACGCGGGGAGGCAGACAAGGTATAGGGCGGCGCCTACAATCCATGCCAAC
CCGTTCCATGTGCTCGCCGAGGCGGCATAAATCGCCGTGACGATCAGCGGTCCAATGATCGAAGTTAGGC
TGGTAAGAGCCGCGAGCGATCCTTGAAGCTGTCCCTGATGGTCGTCATCTACCTGCCTGGACAGCATGGC
CTGCAACGCGGGCATCCCGATGCCGCCGGAAGCGAGAAGAATCATAATGGGGAAGGCCATCCAGCCTCGC
GTCGCGAACGCCAGCAAGACGTAGCCCAGCGCGTCGGCCGCCATGCCGGCGATAATGGCCTGCTTCTCGC
CGAAACGTTTGGTGGCGGGACCAGTGACGAAGGCTTGAGCGAGGGCGTGCAAGATTCCGAATACCGCAAG
CGACAGGCCGATCATCGTCGCGCTCCAGCGAAAGCGGTCCTCGCCGAAAATGACCCAGAGCGCTGCCGGC
ACCTGTCCTACGAGTTGCATGATAAAGAAGACAGTCATAAGTGCGGCGACGATAGTCATGCCCCGCGCCC
ACCGGAAGGAGCTGACTGGGTTGAAGGCTCTCAAGGGCATCGGTCGAGATCCCGGTGCCTAATGAGTGAG
CTAACTTACATTAATTGCGTTGCGCTCACTGCCCGCTTTCCAGTCGGGAAACCTGTCGTGCCAGCTGCAT
TAATGAATCGGCCAACGCGCGGGGAGAGGCGGTTTGCGTATTGGGCGCCAGGGTGGTTTTTCTTTTCACC
AGTGAGACGGGCAACAGCTGATTGCCCTTCACCGCCTGGCCCTGAGAGAGTTGCAGCAAGCGGTCCACGC
TGGTTTGCCCCAGCAGGCGAAAATCCTGTTTGATGGTGGTTAACGGCGGGATATAACATGAGCTGTCTTC
GGTATCGTCGTATCCCACTACCGAGATATCCGCACCAACGCGCAGCCCGGACTCGGTAATGGCGCGCATT
GCGCCCAGCGCCATCTGATCGTTGGCAACCAGCATCGCAGTGGGAACGATGCCCTCATTCAGCATTTGCA
TGGTTTGTTGAAAACCGGACATGGCACTCCAGTCGCCTTCCCGTTCCGCTATCGGCTGAATTTGATTGCG
AGTGAGATATTTATGCCAGCCAGCCAGACGCAGACGCGCCGAGACAGAACTTAATGGGCCCGCTAACAGC
GCGATTTGCTGGTGACCCAATGCGACCAGATGCTCCACGCCCAGTCGCGTACCGTCTTCATGGGAGAAAA
TAATACTGTTGATGGGTGTCTGGTCAGAGACATCAAGAAATAACGCCGGAACATTAGTGCAGGCAGCTTC
CACAGCAATGGCATCCTGGTCATCCAGCGGATAGTTAATGATCAGCCCACTGACGCGTTGCGCGAGAAGA
TTGTGCACCGCCGCTTTACAGGCTTCGACGCCGCTTCGTTCTACCATCGACACCACCACGCTGGCACCCA
GTTGATCGGCGCGAGATTTAATCGCCGCGACAATTTGCGACGGCGCGTGCAGGGCCAGACTGGAGGTGGC
AACGCCAATCAGCAACGACTGTTTGCCCGCCAGTTGTTGTGCCACGCGGTTGGGAATGTAATTCAGCTCC
GCCATCGCCGCTTCCACTTTTTCCCGCGTTTTCGCAGAAACGTGGCTGGCCTGGTTCACCACGCGGGAAA
CGGTCTGATAAGAGACACCGGCATACTCTGCGACATCGTATAACGTTACTGGTTTCACATTCACCACCCT
GAATTGACTCTCTTCCGGGCGCTATCATGCCATACCGCGAAAGGTTTTGCGCCATTCGATGGTGTCCGGG
ATCTCGACGCTCTCCCTTATGCGACTCCTGCATTAGGAAGCAGCCCAGTAGTAGGTTGAGGCCGTTGAGC
ACCGCCGCCGCAAGGAATGGTGCATGCAAGGAGATGGCGCCCAACAGTCCCCCGGCCACGGGGCCTGCCA
CCATACCCACGCCGAAACAAGCGCTCATGAGCCCGAAGTGGCGAGCCCGATCTTCCCCATCGGTGATGTC
GGCGATATAGGCGCCAGCAACCGCACCTGTGGCGCCGGTGATGCCGGCCACGATGCGTCCGGCGTAGAGG
ATCGAGATCTCGATCCCGCGAAATTAATACGACTCACTATAGGGGAATTGTGAGCGGATAACAATTCCCC
TCTAGAAATAATTTTGTTTAACTTTAAGAAGGAGATATACCATGGGCAGCAGCCATCATCATCATCATCA
CAGCAGCGGCCTGGTGCCGCGCGGCAGCCATATGACCGCGGAGGAACTGGCGGCGCTGCGTGTTGCGGCG
GACAGCCTGCGTGCGAGCGGTGCGGATGCGCGTGCGAGCAGCCTGTATGCGCTGGAGGCGAAACTGCTGA
GCGCGCTGCGTGGCAGCGCGCGTCGTCGTGTTGCGCCGGATGTTGAGGCGCTGGTGCAGGCGGAAACCAT
TGCGGTTCATGCGGGTCCGCGTCCGTACGAAGATCAAGCGGTGCTGGGTGCGATCCGTGCGGCGATTAAA
GGCCTGCAAGCGCTGAGCTTTCGTTATGAGGGTGGCAGCACCCCGGGTCGTACCCGTGAAGTTACCCCGC
TGGGTGTGCTGTTCGGCCGTAGCAACTACCTGGTTGCGCTGGAGGGCAAGGGTGGCAAACCGCGTAGCTG
GCGTCTGGACCGTATGAGCGATCTGAAAGTGCTGGACAAACCGGCGCCGCCGCCGCAGGATTTCAGCCTG
CAAGCGTTTGCGGACGAGAGCTTCGGCATCTATCACGACGAAATTCAAGATGTGGTTCTGCGTATCCACA
AAAGCCGTGCGGAGGATGCGCTGCGTTGGCGTTTTCACGCGACCCAGCAAGTGACCCCGGAAGCGGACGG
TAGCGTGCTGGTTACCTTTCGTGCGGGTGGCATGCGTGAGCTGAGCTGGCACCTGTTCACCTGGGGCGAT
GCGGTGGAAATTGTTGCGCCGCAGGTTCTGAAAGACATGATGGTGCAAGAACTGCGTGAAGCGGGTCGTG
CGCACGGCGCGTGGTAAC
