>Addgene plasmid #237853 | DriD_78-327 | depositor partial sequence | sequence record 467173 | insert 1-756
ATGACCGCGGAGGAACTGGCGGCGCTGCGTGTTGCGGCGGACAGCCTGCGTGCGAGCGGTGCGGATGCGC
GTGCGAGCAGCCTGTATGCGCTGGAGGCGAAACTGCTGAGCGCGCTGCGTGGCAGCGCGCGTCGTCGTGT
TGCGCCGGATGTTGAGGCGCTGGTGCAGGCGGAAACCATTGCGGTTCATGCGGGTCCGCGTCCGTACGAA
GATCAAGCGGTGCTGGGTGCGATCCGTGCGGCGATTAAAGGCCTGCAAGCGCTGAGCTTTCGTTATGAGG
GTGGCAGCACCCCGGGTCGTACCCGTGAAGTTACCCCGCTGGGTGTGCTGTTCGGCCGTAGCAACTACCT
GGTTGCGCTGGAGGGCAAGGGTGGCAAACCGCGTAGCTGGCGTCTGGACCGTATGAGCGATCTGAAAGTG
CTGGACAAACCGGCGCCGCCGCCGCAGGATTTCAGCCTGCAAGCGTTTGCGGACGAGAGCTTCGGCATCT
ATCACGACGAAATTCAAGATGTGGTTCTGCGTATCCACAAAAGCCGTGCGGAGGATGCGCTGCGTTGGCG
TTTTCACGCGACCCAGCAAGTGACCCCGGAAGCGGACGGTAGCGTGCTGGTTACCTTTCGTGCGGGTGGC
ATGCGTGAGCTGAGCTGGCACCTGTTCACCTGGGGCGATGCGGTGGAAATTGTTGCGCCGCAGGTTCTGA
AAGACATGATGGTGCAAGAACTGCGTGAAGCGGGTCGTGCGCACGGCGCGTGGTAA
